>Addgene plasmid #70835 | pFOSGE_COF1D09 | depositor partial sequence | sequence record 126777 | insert
ATGAGTGGCGGCACCATGCTATATGGCGGCGACGAGATCGGCGCCCTGGTCTTCGATCCTGGACATCATT
CCTTGCGAGTGGGCTACGCACAGGAGGATTCGCCCAAGGCGGAGATACCCTCGGTTGTGGGGATTGGAGC
AGCTCCAGAGACCAATCTCGATCCGGAAACTAAAACAGACAACAATGCCACGCCAAATAATGCTGACCAG
CGCAAGTTCTATGTGGACACCAACTACGTGACCGTTCCCCGTTCCAATATGGAGGTGCAGACCTATATGA
AAGACGGCATGATTGACAACTGGGACCTGTTTGAGAAGGTTATTGATTATGCCTACGCCAATGTCATTCA
GTCGGAGCCGGAATACCATCCCGTGCTCTTTTCCGAGGCATCGTGGAATGTCCGCAACAACCGCGAGAAG
CTAACCGAGCTTATGTTCGAGAAGTACAATGTTCCAGCCTTCTTTCTGGTAAAGAACGCCGTTCTGGCTG
CCTTCTCCAGCGGGCGGGCCACCGCTTTGGTTGTCGATAGTGGAGCCACCCACACCTCGGCCGTTCCCGT
CCATGAGGGCTATGTCCTATCCCAGGCGGTGGTTAAGTCACCCCTGGGTGGAGACTTCCTTTCACGACAG
TGCCGCCAGCATCTGGAGAAGCACGGCATTGATCTGTCGCCGGTATACAAGATTGCCTCCAAAGACGTTG
TTAAGGAGCGCGACAACGGACGCTTCACGCTGCGCAAACTGCCAGAGAACCTAACTCAGTCGTGGCAAAA
CTACATGTTGCAGCTCATGATGCAAGACTTTCAGATGAATGTGCTGCAGGTCCTAGAAAATCCGTTCGAC
GAACGGGTTGCTGCTCAAATCCCGACGGTACACTATGAGTTTCCTAATGGTTATCATCAGGACTTTGGCT
CTGAGCGGTTCAAGATAGCCGAGAGTCTCTTTGACAATGCAATGCTGGGAGCTGGCCAATTGGCGTCCAC
CAGTGTGGGCATGTGTGATGCGGATGTGCGGCTGTCACTTTTCGGCTCAGTTGTCGTTACTGGTGGCAAT
ACCCTTCTGCAAGGCTTTCCGGAGCGCCTAAATCGCGATCTCCAGCTGCGTGCCCCCTCAAATACGCGCC
TAAAAATGATTTCTGCCAATGGCAGCGTGGAGCGAAGATTTGGAGCCTGGATTGGCGGCTCTATTCTAGC
CAGCATAGGTACTTTCCAACAGATGTGGATATCGTCGCAGGAGTACGAAGAGGCCGGCAAGAGCCAAGTC
GAGCGGAAGTGTCCG
