>Addgene plasmid #70835 | pFOSGE_COF1D09 | addgene partial sequence | sequence record 130758 | M13-F20 5'-TGTAAAACGACGGCCAGT-3'
ATTTTATTTTGACTGATAGTGACCTGTTCGTTGCAACAAATTGATGAGCAATGCTTTTTTATAATGCCAA
CTTTGTACAAAAAAGCAGGCTTCATGAGTGGCGGCACCATGCTATATGGCGGCGACGAGATCGGCGCCCT
GGTCTTCGATCCTGGACATCATTCCTTGCGAGTGGGCTACGCACAGGAGGATTCGCCCAAGGCGGAGATA
CCCTCGGTTGTGGGGATTGGAGCAGCTCCAGAGACCAATCTCGATCCGGAAACTAAAACAGACAACAATG
CCACGCCAAATAATGCTGACCAGCGCAAGTTCTATGTGGACACCAACTACGTGACCGTTCCCCGTTCCAA
TATGGAGGTGCAGACCTATATGAAAGACGGCATGATTGACAACTGGGACCTGTTTGAGAAGGTTATTGAT
TATGCCTACGCCAATGTCATTCAGTCGGAGCCGGAATACCATCCCGTGCTCTTTTCCGAGGCATCGTGGA
ATGTCCGCAACAACCGCGAGAAGCTAACCGAGCTTATGTTCGAGAAGTACAATGTTCCAGCCTTCTTTCT
GGTAAAGAACGCCGTTCTGGCTGCCTTCTCCAGCGGGCGGGCCACCGCTTTGGTTGTCGATAGTGGAGCC
ACCCACACCTCGGCCGTTCCCGTCCATGAGGGCTATGTCCTATCCCAGGCGGTGGTTAAGTCACCCCTGG
GTGGAGACTT
