[The description below was written by a language model from this plasmid's Addgene catalogue record.]
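Description:
pFOSGE_COF1D09 is a Gateway entry clone built on the commercial pDONR221 donor backbone and carrying the coding sequence of the Drosophila melanogaster gene Bap55 (also known as CG6546 or BAF53), an insert of about 1.3 kb corresponding to the annotated transcript FBtr0086960. The plasmid is maintained in standard E. coli cloning strains as a high-copy replicon under kanamycin selection. The insert was introduced by Gateway recombination. In a pDONR221-derived entry clone this normally means the open reading frame replaces the donor vector's counter-selection cassette and ends up flanked by attL recombination sites, although no feature table is available here to confirm the exact junctions. M13 forward and reverse primer sites on either side of the insert allow it to be sequence-verified.

As an entry vector, the plasmid is not itself designed for expression. The record lists no promoter, tag or reporter associated with the insert, and does not state whether the ORF retains a stop codon. Its role is to serve as a shuttle: an LR recombination reaction transfers the Bap55 sequence in a defined orientation and frame into any compatible destination vector, which then supplies the promoter, fusion partners and host-specific elements. The clone belongs to a collection from a study of how transcriptional regulators fall into diverse groups with context-dependent regulatory functions, which suggests it was made as part of a systematic library of fly transcription factor and cofactor ORFs for functional assays. Bap55 is known as an actin-related subunit of chromatin remodelling complexes, consistent with its inclusion as a cofactor.
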