Addgene plasmid #70835: pFOSGE_COF1D09
Purpose: Gateway entry clone
Depositing lab: Alexander Stark. Depositing organization: Research Institute of Molecular Pathology (IMP). Publication: Transcriptional regulators form diverse groups with context-dependent regulatory functions. Stampfel G, Kazmar T, Frank O, Wienerroither S, Reiter F, Stark A. Nature. 2015 Nov 9. doi: 10.1038/nature15545. PubMed 26550828.
Backbone
  Vector backbone: pDONR221
  Backbone manufacturer: Invitrogen
  Backbone size w/o insert (bp): 4762
  Vector type: Gateway entry vector
Growth in bacteria
  Bacterial resistance: Kanamycin, 50 μg/mL
  Growth temperature: 37°C
  Growth strain: DH5alpha
  Copy number: High Copy
Gene/Insert
  Gene/Insert name: Bap55 (alt names: FBgn0025716; CG6546, FBtr0086960)
  Species: D. melanogaster (fly)
  Insert size (bp): 1275
  Entrez Gene: Bap55 (a.k.a. Dmel_CG6546, BAF53, BAP55, Baf53, CG6546, Dmel\CG6546, bap55)
  Cloning method: Gateway Cloning
  Sequencing primers: 5′ M13-F20; 3′ M13R
Terms and licenses: Academic/Nonprofit Terms; Industry Terms: Not Available to Industry
How to cite: pFOSGE_COF1D09 was a gift from Alexander Stark (Addgene plasmid # 70835 ; http://n2t.net/addgene:70835 ; RRID:Addgene_70835)
